>Addgene plasmid #57205 | PS-CFP-MannII-N-10 | addgene full sequence | sequence record 210694 | Addgene NGS Result
TTCTTTCCTGCGTTATCCCCTGATTCTGTGGATAACCGTATTACCGCCATGCATTAGTTATTAATAGTAA
TCAATTACGGGGTCATTAGTTCATAGCCCATATATGGAGTTCCGCGTTACATAACTTACGGTAAATGGCC
CGCCTGGCTGACCGCCCAACGACCCCCGCCCATTGACGTCAATAATGACGTATGTTCCCATAGTAACGCC
AATAGGGACTTTCCATTGACGTCAATGGGTGGAGTATTTACGGTAAACTGCCCACTTGGCAGTACATCAA
GTGTATCATATGCCAAGTACGCCCCCTATTGACGTCAATGACGGTAAATGGCCCGCCTGGCATTATGCCC
AGTACATGACCTTATGGGACTTTCCTACTTGGCAGTACATCTACGTATTAGTCATCGCTATTACCATGGT
GATGCGGTTTTGGCAGTACATCAATGGGCGTGGATAGCGGTTTGACTCACGGGGATTTCCAAGTCTCCAC
CCCATTGACGTCAATGGGAGTTTGTTTTGGCACCAAAATCAACGGGACTTTCCAAAATGTCGTAACAACT
CCGCCCCATTGACGCAAATGGGCGGTAGGCGTGTACGGTGGGAGGTCTATATAAGCAGAGCTGGTTTAGT
GAACCGTCAGATCCGCTAGCGCCACCATGAAGTTAAGTCGCCAGTTCACCGTGTTTGGCAGCGCGATCTT
CTGCGTCGTAATCTTCTCACTCTACCTGATGCTGGACAGGGGTCACTTGGACTACCCTCGGGGCCCGCGC
CAGGAGGGCTCCTTTCCGCAGGGCCAGCTTTCAATATTGCAAGAAAAGATTGACCATTTGGAGCGTTTGC
TCGCTGAGAACAACGAGATCATCTCAAATATCAGAGACTCAGTCATCAACCTGAGCGAGTCTGTGGAGGA
CGGCCCGCGGGGGTCACCAGGCAACGCCAGCCAAGGCTCCATCCACCTCCACTCGCCACAGTTGGCCCTG
CAGGCTGACCCCAGCTCCGGATCGGATCCACCGGTCGCCACCATGAGCAAGGGCGCCGAGCTGTTCACCG
GCATCGTGCCCATCCTGATCGAGCTGAATGGCGATGTGAATGGCCACAAGTTCAGCGTGAGCGGCGAGGG
CGAGGGCGATGCCACCTACGGCAAGCTGACCCTGAAGTTCATCTGCACCACCGGCAAGCTGCCTGTGCCC
TGGCCCACCCTGGTGGCCACCCTGAGCTACGGCGTGCAGTGCTTCTCACGCTACCCCGATCACATGAAGC
AGCACGACTTCTTCAAGAGCGCCATGCCTGAGGGCTACATCCAGGAGCGCACCATCTTCTTCGAGGATGA
CGGCAACTACAAGACGCGCGCCGAGGTGAAGTTCGAGGGCGATACCCTGGTGAGTCGCATCGAGCTGACC
GGCACTGATTTCAAGGAGGATGGCAACATCCTGGGCAATAAGATGGAGTACAACTACAACGCCACCAATG
TGTACATCGTGGCCGACAAGGCCAGGAATGGCATCAAGGTGAACTTCAAGGTCCGCCACAACATCAAGGA
TGGCAGCGTGCAGCTGGCCGACCACTACCAGCAGAATACCCCCATCGGCGATGGCCCTGTGCTGCTGCCC
GATAACCACTACCTGTCCACCCAGAGCAAGCTGTCCAAGGACCCCAACGAGAAGCGCGATCACATGATCT
ACCTCGAGTTCGTGACCGCCGCCGCCATCACCCACGGCATGGATGAGCTGTACAAGTAAAGCGGCCGCGA
CTCTAGATCATAATCAGCCATACCACATTTGTAGAGGTTTTACTTGCTTTAAAAAACCTCCCACACCTCC
CCCTGAACCTGAAACATAAAATGAATGCAATTGTTGTTGTTAACTTGTTTATTGCAGCTTATAATGGTTA
CAAATAAAGCAATAGCATCACAAATTTCACAAATAAAGCATTTTTTTCACTGCATTCTAGTTGTGGTTTG
TCCAAACTCATCAATGTATCTTAAGGCGTAAATTGTAAGCGTTAATATTTTGTTAAAATTCGCGTTAAAT
TTTTGTTAAATCAGCTCATTTTTTAACCAATAGGCCGAAATCGGCAAAATCCCTTATAAATCAAAAGAAT
AGACCGAGATAGGGT
[37 nt withheld, positions 2116-2152]
AAAGAACGTGGACTCCAACGTCAAAGG
[49 nt withheld, positions 2180-2228]
T
[91 nt withheld, positions 2230-2320]
G
[124 nt withheld, positions 2322-2445]
CAGGTGGCACTTTTCGGGGAAATGTGCGCGGAACCCCTATTTGTTTATTTTTCTAAATACATTCAAATAT
GTATCCGCTCATGAGACAATAACCCTGATAAATGCTTCAATAATATTGAAAAAGGAAGAGTCCTGAGGCG
GAAAGAACCAGCTGTGGAATGTGTGTCAGTTAGGGTGTGGAAAGTCCCCAGGCTCCCCAGCAGGCAGAAG
TATGCAAAGCATGCATCTCAATTAGTCAGCAACCAGGTGTGGAAAGTCCCCAGGCTCCCCAGCAGGCAGA
AGTATGCAAAGCATGCATCTCAATTAGTCAGCAACCATAGTCCCGCCCCTAACTCCGCCCATCCCGCCCC
TAACTCCGCCCAGTTCCGCCCATTCTCCGCCCCATGGCTGACTAATTTTTTTTATTTATGCAGAGGCCGA
GGCCGCCTCGGCCTCTGAGCTATTCCAGAAGTAGTGAGGAGGCTTTTTTGGAGGCCTAGGCTTTTGCAAA
GATCGATCAAGAGACAGGATGAGGATCGTTTCGCATGATTGAACAAGATGGATTGCACGCAGGTTCTCCG
GCCGCTTGGGTGGAGAGGCTATTCGGCTATGACTGGGCACAACAGACAATCGGCTGCTCTGATGCCGCCG
TGTTCCGGCTGTCAGCGCAGGGGCGCCCGGTTCTTTTTGTCAAGACCGACCTGTCCGGTGCCCTGAATGA
ACTGCAAGACGAGGCAGCGCGGCTATCGTGGCTGGCCACGACGGGCGTTCCTTGCGCAGCTGTGCTCGAC
GTTGTCACTGAAGCGGGAAGGGACTGGCTGCTATTGGGCGAAGTGCCGGGGCAGGATCTCCTGTCATCTC
ACCTTGCTCCTGCCGAGAAAGTATCCATCATGGCTGATGCAATGCGGCGGCTGCATACGCTTGATCCGGC
TACCTGCCCATTCGACCACCAAGCGAAACATCGCATCGAGCGAGCACGTACTCGGATGGAAGCCGGTCTT
GTCGATCAGGATGATCTGGACGAAGAGCATCAGGGGCTCGCGCCAGCCGAACTGTTCGCCAGGCTCAAGG
CGAGCATGCCCGACGGCGAGGATCTCGTCGTGACCCATGGCGATGCCTGCTTGCCGAATATCATGGTGGA
AAATGGCCGCTTTTCTGGATTCATCGACTGTGGCCGGCTGGGTGTGGCGGACCGCTATCAGGACATAGCG
TTGGCTACCCGTGATATTGCTGAAGAGCTTGGCGGCGAATGGGCTGACCGCTTCCTCGTGCTTTACGGTA
TCGCCGCTCCCGATTCGCAGCGCATCGCCTTCTATCGCCTTCTTGACGAGTTCTTCTGAGCGGGACTCTG
GGGTTCGAAATGACCGACCAAGCGACGCCCAACCTGCCATCACGAGATTTCGATTCCACCGCCGCCTTCT
ATGAAAGGTTGGGCTTCGGAATCGTTTTCCGGGACGCCGGCTGGATGATCCTCCAGCGCGGGGATCTCAT
GCTGGAGTTCTTCGCCCACCCTAGGGGGAGGCTAACTGAAACACGGAAGGAGACAATACCGGAAGGAACC
CGCGCTATGACGGCAATAAAAAGACAGAATAAAACGCACGGTGTTGGGTCGTTTGTTCATAAACGCGGGG
TTCGGTCCCAGGGCTGGCACTCTGTCGATACCCCACCGAGACCCCATTGGGGCCAATACGCCCGCGTTTC
TTCCTTTTCCCCACCCCACCCCCCAAGTTCGGGTGAAGGCCCAGGGCTCGCAGCCAACGTCGGGGCGGCA
GGCCCTGCCATAGCCTCAGGTTACTCATATATACTTTAGATTGATTTAAAACTTCATTTTTAATTTAAAA
GGATCTAGGTGAAGATCCTTTTTGATAATCTCATGACCAAAATCCCTTAACGTGAGTTTTCGTTCCACTG
AGCGTCAGACCCCGTAGAAAAGATCAAAGGATCTTCTTGAGATCCTTTTTTTCTGCGCGTAATCTGCTGC
TTGCAAACAAAAAAACCACCGCTACCAGCGGTGGTTTGTTTGCCGGATCAAGAGCTACCAACTCTTTTTC
CGAAGGTAACTGGCTTCAGCAGAGCGCAGATACCAAATACTGTTCTTCTAGTGTAGCCGTAGTTAGGCCA
CCACTTCAAGAACTCTGTAGCACCGCCTACATACCTCGCTCTGCTAATCCTGTTACCAGTGGCTGCTGCC
AGTGGCGATAAGTCGTGTCTTACCGGGTTGGACTCAAGACGATAGTTACCGGATAAGGCGCAGCGGTCGG
GCTGAACGGGGGGTTCGTGCACACAGCCCAGCTTGGAGCGAACGACCTACACCGAACTGAGATACCTACA
GCGTGAGCTATGAGAAAGCGCCACGCTTCCCGAAGGGAGAAAGGCGGACAGGTATCCGGTAAGCGGCAGG
GTCGGAACAGGAGAGCGCACGAGGGAGCTTCCAGGGGGAAACGCCTGGTATCTTTATAGTCCTGTCGGGT
TTCGCCACCTCTGACTTGAGCGTCGATTTTTGTGATGCTCGTCAGGGGGGCGGAGCCTATGGAAAAACGC
CAGCAACGCGGCCTTTTTACGGTTCCTGGCCTTTTGCTGGCCTTTTGCTCACATG
Features (pLannotate 1.2.2; 15 found; start..end, strand, type, name):
      1..47      +  rep_origin     RSF ori (fragment): Plasmids containing the RSF 1030 origin of replication can be propagated in E. coli cells that contain additional plasmids with compatible origins.
    115..418     +  enhancer       CMV enhancer: human cytomegalovirus immediate early enhancer
    419..622     +  promoter       CMV promoter: human cytomegalovirus (CMV) immediate early promoter
    657..1010    +  CDS            Man2a1 (fragment): MA2A1_MOUSE - Also known as Mana2. Experimental evidence at protein level: Swiss-Prot protein existence level 1. Catalyzes the first committed step in the biosynthesis of complex N-glycans. It controls conversion of high mannose to complex N- glycans; the final hydrolytic step in the N-glycan maturation pathway. From Mus musculus (Mouse).
   1023..1739    +  CDS            PS-CFP2: photoswitchable cyan-to-green fluorescent protein mammalian codon-optimized
   1756..1839    +  CDS            large T antigen (fragment): large T antigen from SV40 (simian virus 40)
   1862..1983    +  polyA_signal   SV40 poly(A) signal: SV40 polyadenylation signal
   2017..2445    -  rep_origin     f1 ori (sequence partly withheld): f1 bacteriophage origin of replication; arrow indicates direction of (+) strand synthesis
   2472..2576    +  promoter       AmpR promoter: bla
   2578..2935    +  promoter       SV40 promoter: SV40 enhancer and early promoter
   2970..3764    +  CDS            NeoR/KanR: aminoglycoside phosphotransferase from Tn5; aph(3')-II (or nptII); confers resistance to neomycin, kanamycin, and G418 (Geneticin®)
   3785..3937    +  CDS            ble (fragment): BLE_KLEPN - Experimental evidence at protein level: Swiss-Prot protein existence level 1. Binding protein with a strong affinity to the bleomycin family of antibiotics. Binds to CL990; an antimitotic-antibiotic compound. From Klebsiella pneumoniae.
   3996..4043    +  polyA_signal   HSV TK poly(A) signal: herpes simplex virus thymidine kinase polyadenylation signal (Cole and Stacy, 1985)
   4134..4150    -  polyA_signal   bGH poly(A) signal (fragment): bovine growth hormone polyadenylation signal
   4372..4960    +  rep_origin     ori: high-copy-number ColE1/pMB1/pBR322/pUC origin of replication
