[The description below was written by a language model from this plasmid's Addgene catalogue record and pLannotate feature annotations shown in this document.]
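Description:
PS-CFP-MannII-N-10 is a mammalian expression plasmid built on the PS-CFP-N1 backbone, an N1-style fusion vector in which the inserted coding sequence sits upstream of the fluorescent protein. It is propagated in E. coli as a high-copy plasmid from a ColE1/pUC-type origin and also carries an f1 phage origin. A single NeoR/KanR (Tn5 aminoglycoside phosphotransferase) gene serves both hosts: a bacterial bla-type promoter drives it for kanamycin selection, while the adjacent SV40 enhancer/early promoter and an HSV TK polyadenylation signal allow G418 selection of transfected mammalian cells. The short RSF ori, ble, large T antigen and bGH poly(A) fragments in the annotation are partial matches, probably not functional elements.

The payload is a CMV enhancer/promoter-driven fusion of amino acids 1–112 of mouse mannosidase II (Man2a1) to a C-terminal photoswitchable cyan fluorescent protein, terminated by the SV40 poly(A) signal. The sequenced record annotates the fluorescent protein as PS-CFP2, a mammalian codon-optimised cyan-to-green photoswitchable protein, consistent with the listed excitation/emission pairs of 400/468 nm and 490/511 nm. The catalogue entry is internally inconsistent: its purpose, alternative name and comments refer to actin capping protein alpha 2, whereas the insert name, Entrez gene link and feature table all identify the insert as a Man2a1 fragment. Since Man2a1 is an N-glycan-processing enzyme, and its N-terminal region is commonly used as a Golgi-targeting sequence, the construct is most plausibly a Golgi-directed photoswitchable marker for live-cell imaging and tracking experiments rather than an actin-related probe, although the record itself does not state this.
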