Addgene plasmid #57205: PS-CFP-MannII-N-10
Purpose: Localization: Actin Capping Protein , Excitation: 400 / 490, Emission: 468 / 511
Depositing lab: Michael Davidson. Depositing organization: Florida State University, Tallahassee.
Backbone
  Vector backbone: PS-CFP-N1
  Backbone size w/o insert (bp): 4750
  Vector type: Mammalian Expression
  Selectable markers: Neomycin (select with G418)
Growth in bacteria
  Bacterial resistance: Kanamycin, 50 μg/mL
  Growth temperature: 37°C
  Growth strain: DH5alpha
  Copy number: High Copy
Gene/Insert
  Gene/Insert name: MannII (alt names: Mouse capping protein alpha 2; NM_008549.2)
  Species: M. musculus (mouse)
  Mutation: aa 1-112 of MannII
  Entrez Gene: Man2a1 (a.k.a. Mana-2, Mana2, Map-2)
  Promoter: CMV
  Tag / fusion protein: PS-CFP (C terminal on backbone)
  Cloning method: Unknown
  Sequencing primers: 5′ CMV-F; 3′ SV40pA-R
Terms and licenses: Academic/Nonprofit Terms; Industry Terms
Depositor comments: M. musculus (mouse) capping protein alpha 2. Excitation = 400 / 490; Emission = 468 / 511
How to cite: PS-CFP-MannII-N-10 was a gift from Michael Davidson (Addgene plasmid # 57205 ; http://n2t.net/addgene:57205 ; RRID:Addgene_57205)
